Addgene plasmid #233678: CT366
Purpose: Red light-inducible Cre-N
Depositing lab: Wilson Wong. Depositing organization: Boston University Main Campus. Publication: Multiplexing light-inducible recombinases to control cell fate, Boolean logic, and cell patterning in mammalian cells. Tous C, Kinstlinger IS, Rice MEL, Deng J, Wong WW. Sci Adv. 2025 May 9;11(19):eadt1971. doi: 10.1126/sciadv.adt1971. Epub 2025 May 9. PubMed 40344052.
Backbone
  Vector backbone: Unknown
  Vector type: Mammalian Expression
Growth in bacteria
  Bacterial resistance: Ampicillin, 100 μg/mL
  Growth temperature: 37°C
  Growth strain: DH5alpha
  Copy number: High Copy
Gene/Insert
  Gene/Insert name: Cre-N105-FHY1
  Species: H. sapiens (human)
  Mutation: None
  Cloning method: Gibson Cloning
Terms and licenses: Academic/Nonprofit Terms; Industry Terms: Not Available to Industry
How to cite: CT366 was a gift from Wilson Wong (Addgene plasmid # 233678 ; http://n2t.net/addgene:233678 ; RRID:Addgene_233678)
