[The description below was written by a language model from this plasmid's Addgene catalogue record and pLannotate feature annotations shown in this document.]
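Description:
CT366 is a 6.2 kb mammalian expression plasmid that encodes the N-terminal half of a split, red light-inducible Cre recombinase. The catalogue lists the backbone as unknown, but the annotated elements resemble a pCAGGS-style vector. It is maintained in E. coli through a high-copy ColE1/pUC origin and selected with ampicillin via the β-lactamase gene and its own promoter. No mammalian selection marker is annotated. An SV40 origin is present, which can support episomal replication in cells expressing large T antigen. Short lac promoter/operator, lacI, SV40 promoter and β-globin fragments appear to be backbone remnants rather than functional payload.

The expression cassette is driven by the composite CAG promoter: the CMV immediate-early enhancer, the chicken β-actin promoter and a chimeric β-actin/β-globin intron, which together give strong constitutive transcription in many mammalian cell types. Downstream lies a fragment of bacteriophage P1 Cre of about 105 codons, matching the "Cre-N105" name. It is followed closely by the coding sequence of Arabidopsis thaliana FHY1, and the insert name implies a single fusion protein. The cassette ends with a bovine growth hormone polyadenylation signal, and a rabbit β-globin poly(A) signal sits further downstream. The catalogue gives the insert species as human, whereas the feature table attributes the coding parts to phage and plant sources.

FHY1 is a plant protein known to bind the red light-activated form of phytochrome A. Presumably, illumination brings this Cre fragment together with a complementary C-terminal fragment on a partner construct and restores recombination at loxP sites, though the record does not describe the partner. The associated work concerns multiplexed light-inducible recombinases for controlling cell fate, Boolean logic and cell patterning in mammalian cells.
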