Features (pLannotate 1.2.2; 20 found; start..end, strand, type, name):
    264..368     -  promoter       AmpR promoter: bla
    399..778     +  enhancer       CMV enhancer: human cytomegalovirus immediate early enhancer
    780..1056    +  promoter       chicken β-actin promoter: No description available
   1057..2073    +  intron         chimeric intron: chimera between introns from chicken β-actin and rabbit β-globin
   2208..2522    +  CDS            cre (fragment): RECR_BPP1 - Experimental evidence at protein level: Swiss-Prot protein existence level 1. Catalyzes site-specific recombination between two 34-base- pair LOXP sites. Its role is to maintain the phage genome as a monomeric unit-copy plasmid in the lysogenic state. From Escherichia phage P1 (Bacteriophage P1).
   2565..3167    +  CDS            FHY1: FHY1_ARATH - Also known as PAT3 From Arabidopsis thaliana (Mouse-ear cress).
   3198..3422    +  polyA_signal   bGH poly(A) signal: bovine growth hormone polyadenylation signal
   3426..3447    +  promoter       SV40 promoter (fragment): SV40 enhancer and early promoter
   3585..3656    +  CDS            HBB (fragment): HBB_PONPY - Experimental evidence at transcript level: Swiss-Prot protein existence level 2. Involved in oxygen transport from the lung to the various peripheral tissues. From Pongo pygmaeus (Bornean orangutan).
   3727..3782    +  polyA_signal   β-globin poly(A) signal: rabbit β-globin polyadenylation signal (Gil and Proudfoot, 1987)
   4167..4183    -  protein_bind   lac operator: The lac repressor binds to the lac operator to inhibit transcription in E. coli. This inhibition can be relieved by adding lactose or isopropyl-β-D-thiogalactopyranoside (IPTG). lac repressor encoded by lacI
   4191..4221    -  promoter       lac promoter: promoter for the E. coli lac operon
   4236..4257    -  protein_bind   CAP binding site: CAP binding activates transcription in the presence of cAMP. E. coli catabolite activator protein
   4270..4309    -  CDS            lacI (fragment): lac repressor; lacI; The lac repressor binds to the lac operator to inhibit transcription in E. coli. This inhibition can be relieved by adding lactose or isopropyl-β-D-thiogalactopyranoside (IPTG).
   4316..4338    +  promoter       SV40 promoter (fragment): SV40 enhancer and early promoter
   4342..4476    +  rep_origin     SV40 ori: SV40 origin of replication
   4496..4630    +  polyA_signal   SV40 poly(A) signal: SV40 polyadenylation signal
   4632..4686    -  CDS            lacI (fragment): lac repressor; lacI; The lac repressor binds to the lac operator to inhibit transcription in E. coli. This inhibition can be relieved by adding lactose or isopropyl-β-D-thiogalactopyranoside (IPTG).
   4869..5457    -  rep_origin     ori: high-copy-number ColE1/pMB1/pBR322/pUC origin of replication
   5628..263     -  CDS            AmpR (across the origin): β-lactamase; bla; confers resistance to ampicillin, carbenicillin, and related antibiotics
>Addgene plasmid #233678 | CT366 | addgene full sequence | sequence record 464995 | Addgene NGS Result
TGCTCTTGCCCGGCGTCAATACGGGATAATACCGCGCCACATAGCAGAACTTTAAAAGTGCTCATCATTG
GAAAACGTTCTTCGGGGCGAAAACTCTCAAGGATCTTACCGCTGTTGAGATCCAGTTCGATGTAACCCAC
TCGTGCACCCAACTGATCTTCAGCATCTTTTACTTTCACCAGCGTTTCTGGGTGAGCAAAAACAGGAAGG
CAAAATGCCGCAAAAAAGGGAATAAGGGCGACACGGAAATGTTGAATACTCATACTCTTCCTTTTTCAAT
ATTATTGAAGCATTTATCAGGGTTATTGTCTCATGAGCGGATACATATTTGAATGTATTTAGAAAAATAA
ACAAATAGGGGTTCCGCGCACATTTCCCCGAAAAGTGCCACCTGGGTCGACATTGATTATTGACTAGTTA
TTAATAGTAATCAATTACGGGGTCATTAGTTCATAGCCCATATATGGAGTTCCGCGTTACATAACTTACG
GTAAATGGCCCGCCTGGCTGACCGCCCAACGACCCCCGCCCATTGACGTCAATAATGACGTATGTTCCCA
TAGTAACGCCAATAGGGACTTTCCATTGACGTCAATGGGTGGAGTATTTACGGTAAACTGCCCACTTGGC
AGTACATCAAGTGTATCATATGCCAAGTACGCCCCCTATTGACGTCAATGACGGTAAATGGCCCGCCTGG
CATTATGCCCAGTACATGACCTTATGGGACTTTCCTACTTGGCAGTACATCTACGTATTAGTCATCGCTA
TTACCATGGTCGAGGTGAGCCCCACGTTCTGCTTCACTCTCCCCATCTCCCCCCCCTCCCCACCCCCAAT
TTTGTATTTATTTATTTTTTAATTATTTTGTGCAGCGATGGGGGCGGGGGGGGGGGGGGGCGCGCGCCAG
GCGGGGCGGGGCGGGGCGAGGGGCGGGGCGGGGCGAGGCGGAGAGGTGCGGCGGCAGCCAATCAGAGCGG
CGCGCTCCGAAAGTTTCCTTTTATGGCGAGGCGGCGGCGGCGGCGGCCCTATAAAAAGCGAAGCGCGCGG
CGGGCGGGAGTCGCTGCGCGCTGCCTTCGCCCCGTGCCCCGCTCCGCCGCCGCCTCGCGCCGCCCGCCCC
GGCTCTGACTGACCGCGTTACTCCCACAGGTGAGCGGGCGGGACGGCCCTTCTCCTCCGGGCTGTAATTA
GCGCTTGGTTTAATGACGGCTTGTTTCTTTTCTGTGGCTGCGTGAAAGCCTTGAGGGGCTCCGGGAGGGC
CCTTTGTGCGGGGGGAGCGGCTCGGGGGGTGCGTGCGTGTGTGTGTGCGTGGGGAGCGCCGCGTGCGGCT
CCGCGCTGCCCGGCGGCTGTGAGCGCTGCGGGCGCGGCGCGGGGCTTTGTGCGCTCCGCAGTGTGCGCGA
GGGGAGCGCGGCCGGGGGCGGTGCCCCGCGGTGCGGGGGGGGCTGCGAGGGGAACAAAGGCTGCGTGCGG
GGTGTGTGCGTGGGGGGGTGAGCAGGGGGTGTGGGCGCGTCGGTCGGGCTGCAACCCCCCCTGCACCCCC
CTCCCCGAGTTGCTGAGCACGGCCCGGCTTCGGGTGCGGGGCTCCGTACGGGGCGTGGCGCGGGGCTCGC
CGTGCCGGGCGGGGGGTGGCGGCAGGTGGGGGTGCCGGGCGGGGCGGGGCCGCCTCGGGCCGGGGAGGGC
TCGGGGGAGGGGCGCGGCGGCCCCCGGAGCGCCGGCGGCTGTCGAGGCGCGGCGAGCCGCAGCCATTGCC
TTTTATGGTAATCGTGCGAGAGGGCGCAGGGACTTCCTTTGTCCCAAATCTGTGCGGAGCCGAAATCTGG
GAGGCGCCGCCGCACCCCCTCTAGCGGGCGCGGGGCGAAGCGGTGCGGCGCCGGCAGGAAGGAAATGGGC
GGGGAGGGCCTTCGTGCGTCGCCGCGCCGCCGTCCCCTTCTCCCTCTCCAGCCTCGGGGCTGTCCGCGGG
GGGACGGCTGCCTTCGGGGGGGACGGGGCAGGGCGGGGTTCGGCTTCTGGCGTGTGACCGGCGGCTCTAG
AGCCTCTGCTAACCATGTTCATGCCTTCTTCTTTTTCCTACAGCTCCTGGGCAACGTGCTGGTTATTGTG
CTGTCTCATCATTTTGGCAAAGAATTGATTAATTCGAGCGAAGGCGCGCCCATTACTCGCATCCATTCTC
AGGCTGTCTCGTCTCGTCTCGCACGCGTGCCGCCACCATGTCCAACCTGCTGACTGTGCACCAAAACCTG
CCTGCCCTCCCTGTGGATGCCACCTCTGATGAAGTCAGGAAGAACCTGATGGACATGTTCAGGGACAGGC
AGGCCTTCTCTGAACACACCTGGAAGATGCTCCTGTCTGTGTGCAGATCCTGGGCTGCCTGGTGCAAGCT
GAACAACAGGAAATGGTTCCCTGCTGAACCTGAGGATGTGAGGGACTACCTCCTGTACCTGCAAGCCAGA
GGCCTGGCTGTGAAGACCATCCAACAGCACCTGGGCCAGCTCAACATGCTGCACAGGAGATCTGGCCTGC
CTTCCGGAGGGTCTGGCTCCGGATCAAGTGGTGGCAGCGGTACCCCCGAGGTGGAGGTCGACAACAACAA
CGAGAAGCCCAGCGAGATCAACAGCTTCCACCACATGATTATCAGCAGCAGCAAGAACGTGCTGAAGATG
GAGGAGGTGGAGGTGTCCAAGAAGAGGAAGTTCCAGACCGACCAGAGCGACGAGCTGAGCTTATTACCTT
TATCCAAACACACATGCTTTGCCAACGTGGCTTGTAGCGAGAACACCAACGGCAACAGCGAGATCGATAC
CGAGTACAGCATGTCCAGCTACGTGAACTCCACCACCTCCATGGAGTGCAACAACGACATCGAGATGAAG
GAAGAATCCAGCGGCAGCTGCGGAGAGGACAAGATGATCAGCTTCGAGTCCCATTTAGACTATATCTACG
GCACCCAGAATCTGGAGGACTTCTCCGAGAAGGTGATCGAGAACATTCTGTACCTCGACGAGCAAGAAGA
GGAGGAGGAGGACGCCAAGGGCTGTAGCAGCAACGCTGCCAAGTTCGTGCTGTCCTCTGGTCGTTGGACC
GTGAACCAAGATGATAGCACTTTACACGAAACCAAGAAGCCCACCATCGACCAAGAATTCGAGCAGTACT
TTAGCACTTTAATGCTGCCCAAGAAAAAGCGGAAGGTGTGAGAATTCCTGTGCCTTCTAGTTGCCAGCCA
TCTGTTGTTTGCCCCTCCCCCGTGCCTTCCTTGACCCTGGAAGGTGCCACTCCCACTGTCCTTTCCTAAT
AAAATGAGGAAATTGCATCGCATTGTCTGAGTAGGTGTCATTCTATTCTGGGGGGTGGGGTGGGGCAGGA
CAGCAAGGGGGAGGATTGGGAAGACAATAGCAGGCATGCTGGGGATGCGGTGGGCTCTATGGCTTCTGAG
GCGGAAAGAACCAGCTGGGGCTCTAGGGGGTATCCCCACGCGCCCTGTAGCGTGTACCGCTGGGAGTTCG
TAGACGGAAACAAACGCAGAATCCAAGCGCGGCCGCCCAGGATACATAGATTACCACAACTCCGAGCCCT
TCCACCGCTAGCGCACTCCTCAGGTGCAGGCTGCCTATCAGAAGGTGGTGGCTGGTGTGGCCAATGCCCT
GGCTCACAAATACCACTGAGATCTTTTTCCCTCTGCCAAAAATTATGGGGACATCATGAAGCCCCTTGAG
CATCTGACTTCTGGCTAATAAAGGAAATTTATTTTCATTGCAATAGTGTGTTGGAATTTTTTGTGTCTCT
CACTCGGAAGGACATATGGGAGGGCAAATCATTTAAAACATCAGAATGAGTATTTGGTTTAGAGTTTGGC
AACATATGCCCATATGCTGGCTGCCATGAACAAAGGTTGGCTATAAAGAGGTCATCAGTATATGAAACAG
CCCCCTGCTGTCCATTCCTTATTCCATAGAAAAGCCTTGACTTGAGGTTAGATTTTTTTTATATTTTGTT
TTGTGTTATTTTTTTCTTTAACATCCCTAAAATTTTCCTTACATGTTTTACTAGCCAGATTTTTCCTCCT
CTCCTGACTACTCCCAGTCATAGCTGTCCCTCTTCTCTTATGGAGATCCCTCGACCTGCAGCCCAAGCTT
GGCGTAATCATGGTCATAGCTGTTTCCTGTGTGAAATTGTTATCCGCTCACAATTCCACACAACATACGA
GCCGGAAGCATAAAGTGTAAAGCCTGGGGTGCCTAATGAGTGAGCTAACTCACATTAATTGCGTTGCGCT
CACTGCCCGCTTTCCAGTCGGGAAACCTGTCGTGCCAGCGGATCCGCATCTCAATTAGTCAGCAACCATA
GTCCCGCCCCTAACTCCGCCCAGTTCCGCCCATTCTCCGCCCCATGGCTGACTAATTTTTTTTATTTATG
CAGAGGCCGAGGCCGCCTCGGCCTCTGAGCTATTCCAGAAGTAGTGAGGAGGCTTTTTTGGAGGCCTAGG
CTTTTGCAAAAAGCTAACTTGTTTATTGCAGCTTATAATGGTTACAAATAAAGCAATAGCATCACAAATT
TCACAAATAAAGCATTTTTTTCACTGCATTCTAGTTGTGGTTTGTCCAAACTCATCAATGTATCTTATCA
TGTCTGGATCCGCTGCATTAATGAATCGGCCAACGCGCGGGGAGAGGCGGTTTGCGTATTGGGCGCTCTT
CCGCTTCCTCGCTCACTGACTCGCTGCGCTCGGTCGTTCGGCTGCGGCGAGCGGTATCAGCTCACTCAAA
GGCGGTAATACGGTTATCCACAGAATCAGGGGATAACGCAGGAAAGAACATGTGAGCAAAAGGCCAGCAA
AAGGCCAGGAACCGTAAAAAGGCCGCGTTGCTGGCGTTTTTCCATAGGCTCCGCCCCCCTGACGAGCATC
ACAAAAATCGACGCTCAAGTCAGAGGTGGCGAAACCCGACAGGACTATAAAGATACCAGGCGTTTCCCCC
TGGAAGCTCCCTCGTGCGCTCTCCTGTTCCGACCCTGCCGCTTACCGGATACCTGTCCGCCTTTCTCCCT
TCGGGAAGCGTGGCGCTTTCTCATAGCTCACGCTGTAGGTATCTCAGTTCGGTGTAGGTCGTTCGCTCCA
AGCTGGGCTGTGTGCACGAACCCCCCGTTCAGCCCGACCGCTGCGCCTTATCCGGTAACTATCGTCTTGA
GTCCAACCCGGTAAGACACGACTTATCGCCACTGGCAGCAGCCACTGGTAACAGGATTAGCAGAGCGAGG
TATGTAGGCGGTGCTACAGAGTTCTTGAAGTGGTGGCCTAACTACGGCTACACTAGAAGAACAGTATTTG
GTATCTGCGCTCTGCTGAAGCCAGTTACCTTCGGAAAAAGAGTTGGTAGCTCTTGATCCGGCAAACAAAC
CACCGCTGGTAGCGGTGGTTTTTTTGTTTGCAAGCAGCAGATTACGCGCAGAAAAAAAGGATCTCAAGAA
GATCCTTTGATCTTTTCTACGGGGTCTGACGCTCAGTGGAACGAAAACTCACGTTAAGGGATTTTGGTCA
TGAGATTATCAAAAAGGATCTTCACCTAGATCCTTTTAAATTAAAAATGAAGTTTTAAATCAATCTAAAG
TATATATGAGTAAACTTGGTCTGACAGTTACCAATGCTTAATCAGTGAGGCACCTATCTCAGCGATCTGT
CTATTTCGTTCATCCATAGTTGCCTGACTCCCCGTCGTGTAGATAACTACGATACGGGAGGGCTTACCAT
CTGGCCCCAGTGCTGCAATGATACCGCGAGACCCACGCTCACCGGCTCCAGATTTATCAGCAATAAACCA
GCCAGCCGGAAGGGCCGAGCGCAGAAGTGGTCCTGCAACTTTATCCGCCTCCATCCAGTCTATTAATTGT
TGCCGGGAAGCTAGAGTAAGTAGTTCGCCAGTTAATAGTTTGCGCAACGTTGTTGCCATTGCTACAGGCA
TCGTGGTGTCACGCTCGTCGTTTGGTATGGCTTCATTCAGCTCCGGTTCCCAACGATCAAGGCGAGTTAC
ATGATCCCCCATGTTGTGCAAAAAAGCGGTTAGCTCCTTCGGTCCTCCGATCGTTGTCAGAAGTAAGTTG
GCCGCAGTGTTATCACTCATGGTTATGGCAGCACTGCATAATTCTCTTACTGTCATGCCATCCGTAAGAT
GCTTTTCTGTGACTGGTGAGTACTCAACCAAGTCATTCTGAGAATAGTGTATGCGGCGACCGAGT
